Addgene plasmid #72652: pXY029 (mEos2-MTSBs)
Purpose: Inducible expression of mEos2-MTSBs in bacteria
Depositing lab: Jie Xiao. Depositing organization: Johns Hopkins University and School of Medicine. Publication: A multi-layered protein network stabilizes the Escherichia coli FtsZ-ring and modulates constriction dynamics. Buss J, Coltharp C, Shtengel G, Yang X, Hess H, Xiao J. PLoS Genet. 2015 Apr 7;11(4):e1005128. doi: 10.1371/journal.pgen.1005128. eCollection 2015 Apr. PGENETICS-D-14-03238 PubMed 25848771.
Backbone
  Vector backbone: pCA24N
  Backbone manufacturer: NBRP-E.coli at NIG
  Backbone size w/o insert (bp): 4500
  Total vector size (bp): 5200
  Modifications to backbone: replaced N-terminal 6xHis with novel SpeI site, results in 6bp reduced expression
  Vector type: Bacterial Expression
Growth in bacteria
  Bacterial resistance: Chloramphenicol, 25 μg/mL
  Growth temperature: 37°C
  Growth strain: DH5alpha
  Growth instructions: For fluorescence studies, grow at RT or 30C.
  Copy number: High Copy
Gene/Insert
  Gene/Insert name: mEos2-MTSBs (alt name: MTSBs: membrane targeting sequence of MinD from Bacillus subtilis)
  Species: B. subtilis
  Insert size (bp): 743
  Promoter: T5-lac
  Tag / fusion protein: mEos2 (N terminal on insert)
  Cloning method: Restriction Enzyme; 5′ cloning site SpeI (not destroyed); 3′ cloning site NotI (not destroyed)
  Sequencing primers: 5′ GCGTAATAGCGAAGAGGCCCG; 3′ cattactggatctatcaacaggag
Terms and licenses: Academic/Nonprofit Terms; Industry Terms: Not Available to Industry
How to cite: pXY029 (mEos2-MTSBs) was a gift from Jie Xiao (Addgene plasmid # 72652 ; http://n2t.net/addgene:72652 ; RRID:Addgene_72652)
