[The description below was written by a language model from this plasmid's Addgene catalogue record and pLannotate feature annotations shown in this document.]
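Description:
pXY029 (mEos2-MTSBs) is a bacterial expression plasmid of about 5.2 kb built on the pCA24N backbone and intended for IPTG-inducible production of a membrane-targeted photoconvertible fluorescent protein in E. coli. It replicates from a high-copy ColE1/pMB1-type origin and is selected with chloramphenicol through a cat promoter-driven chloramphenicol acetyltransferase gene. The plasmid also carries its own lacI gene under the lacIq promoter, so the repressor is supplied in cis at elevated levels. The feature table additionally picks up short remnants of rop, bom, IS1, β-lactamase and a lac promoter/lacZα segment. These appear to be non-functional backbone fragments rather than designed elements.

The expression cassette consists of the phage T5 promoter with an embedded lac operator plus a second downstream lac operator (the T5-lac arrangement), followed by the fusion coding sequence and the lambda t0 transcription terminator. The insert, cloned between retained SpeI and NotI sites, encodes mEos2, a green-to-red photoconvertible protein derived from Lobophyllia hemprichii. It is fused at its C-terminus to a short fragment of Bacillus subtilis MinD corresponding to that protein's membrane targeting sequence (MTSBs). In the backbone, the N-terminal 6xHis tag was replaced with a new SpeI site, and the record notes reduced expression as a consequence of this change.

The MinD tail should direct mEos2 to the cytoplasmic membrane, giving a photoconvertible membrane label. The associated publication concerns FtsZ-ring organisation and constriction dynamics in E. coli, which suggests use as a membrane marker in that imaging work, although the record does not state the specific application.
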