Features (pLannotate 1.2.2; 19 found; start..end, strand, type, name):
     80..124     +  promoter       T5 promoter: bacteriophage T5 promoter for E. coli RNA polymerase, with embedded lac operator
    132..148     +  protein_bind   lac operator: The lac repressor binds to the lac operator to inhibit transcription in E. coli. This inhibition can be relieved by adding lactose or isopropyl-β-D-thiogalactopyranoside (IPTG). lac repressor encoded by lacI
    191..868     +  CDS            mEos2: mEos2 is a photoconvertible green/yellow fluorescent protein published in 2009, derived from Lobophyllia hemprichii. It has moderate acid sensitivity.
    866..931     +  CDS            minD (fragment): MIND_BACSU - Also known as divIVB. Experimental evidence at protein level: Swiss-Prot protein existence level 1. ATPase required for the correct placement of the division site. Cell division inhibitors MinC and MinD act in concert to form an inhibitor capable of blocking formation of the polar Z ring septums. Rapidly oscillates between the poles of the cell to destabilize FtsZ filaments that have formed before they mature into polar Z rings (By similarity). From Bacillus subtilis (strain 168).
    983..1077    +  terminator     lambda t0 terminator: transcription terminator from phage lambda
   1114..1153    +  CDS            rop (fragment): Rop protein, which maintains plasmids at low copy number; rop
   1255..1295    +  misc_feature   bom (fragment): basis of mobility region from pBR322
   1374..1512    -  mobile_element IS1 (fragment): prokaryotic transposable element IS1
   1633..1735    +  promoter       cat promoter: promoter of the E. coli cat gene encoding chloramphenicol acetyltransferase
   1736..2395    +  CDS            CmR: chloramphenicol acetyltransferase; cat; confers resistance to chloramphenicol
   2700..2772    +  CDS            bla(M) (fragment): β-lactamase lacking the signal sequence; bla(M); allows cytosolic expression of β-lactamase
   2944..3532    +  rep_origin     ori: high-copy-number ColE1/pMB1/pBR322/pUC origin of replication
   3718..3769    -  misc_feature   bom (fragment): basis of mobility region from pBR322
   3776..3853    +  promoter       lacIq promoter: lacI (mutant); In the lacIq allele, a single base change in the promoter boosts expression of the lacI gene about 10-fold.
   3854..4936    +  CDS            lacI: lac repressor; lacI; The lac repressor binds to the lac operator to inhibit transcription in E. coli. This inhibition can be relieved by adding lactose or isopropyl-β-D-thiogalactopyranoside (IPTG).
   4949..4970    +  protein_bind   CAP binding site: CAP binding activates transcription in the presence of cAMP. E. coli catabolite activator protein
   4985..5015    +  promoter       lac promoter: promoter for the E. coli lac operon
   5023..5039    +  protein_bind   lac operator: The lac repressor binds to the lac operator to inhibit transcription in E. coli. This inhibition can be relieved by adding lactose or isopropyl-β-D-thiogalactopyranoside (IPTG). lac repressor encoded by lacI
   5059..5215    +  CDS            lacZα (fragment): LacZα fragment of β-galactosidase; lacZ fragment
>Addgene plasmid #72652 | pXY029 (mEos2-MTSBs) | depositor full sequence | sequence record 135781 | pXY029 (mEos2-MTSBs) sequence 5215 bps
CTAAGAAACCATTATTATCATGACATTAACCTATAAAAATAGGCGTATCACGAGGCCCTTTCGTCTTCAC
CTCGAGAAATCATAAAAAATTTATTTGCTTTGTGAGCGGATAACAATTATAATAGATTCAATTGTGAGCG
GATAACAATTTCACACAGAATTCATTAAAGAGGAGAAATTAACTACTAGTATGAGTGCGATTAAGCCAGA
CATGAAGATCAAACTCCGTATGGAAGGCAACGTAAACGGGCACCACTTTGTGATCGACGGAGATGGTACA
GGCAAGCCTTTTGAGGGAAAACAGAGTATGGATCTTGAAGTCAAAGAGGGCGGACCTCTGCCTTTTGCCT
TTGATATCCTGACCACTGCATTCCATTACGGCAACAGGGTATTCGCCAAATATCCAGACAACATACAAGA
CTATTTTAAGCAGTCGTTTCCTAAGGGGTATTCGTGGGAACGAAGCTTGACTTTCGAAGACGGGGGCATT
TGCATTGCCAGAAACGACATAACAATGGAAGGGGACACTTTCTATAATAAAGTTCGATTTTATGGTACCA
ACTTTCCCGCCAATGGTCCAGTTATGCAGAAGAAGACGCTGAAATGGGAGCCCTCCACTGAGAAAATGTA
TGTGCGTGATGGAGTGCTGACGGGTGATATTCATATGGCTTTGTTGCTTGAAGGAAATGCCCATTACCGA
TGTGACTTCAGAACTACTTACAAAGCTAAGGAGAAGGGTGTCAAGTTACCAGGCTACCACTTTGTGGACC
ACTGCATTGAGATTTTAAGCCATGACAAAGATTACAACAAGGTTAAGCTGTATGAGCATGCTGTTGCTCA
TTCTGGATTGCCTGACAATGCCAGACGAGTGCTTGAAGAGCAAAACAAAGGAATGATGGCTAAGATTAAG
TCATTTTTCGGAGTAAGATCTTAAGCGGCCGCTAAGGGTCGACCTGCAGCCAAGCTTAATTAGCTGAGCT
TGGACTCCTGTTGATAGATCCAGTAATGACCTCAGAACTCCATCTGGATTTGTTCAGAACGCTCGGTTGC
CGCCGGGCGTTTTTTATTGGTGAGAATCCAAGCTAGGGGAATTCATCGTGACTGACTGACGATCTGCCTC
GCGCGTTTCGGTGATGACGGTGAAAACCTCTGACACATGCAGCTCCCGGAGACGGTCACAGCTTGTCTGT
AAGCGGATGCCGGGAGCAGACAAGCCCGTCAGGGCGCGTCAGCGGGTGTTGGCGGGTGTCGGGGCGCAGC
CATGACCCAGTCACGTAGCGATAGCGGAGTGTATAATTCTTGAAGACGAAAGGGCCTCGTGATACGCCTA
TTTTTATAGGTTAATGTCATGATAATAATGGTTTCTTAGGATCCTGATGTCCGGCGGTGCTTTTGCCGTT
ACGCACCACCCCGTCAGTAGCTGAACAGGAGGGACAGCTGATAGAAACAGAAGCCACTGGAGCACCTCAA
AAACACCATCATACACTAAATCAGTAAGTTGGCAGCATCACCCGACGCACTTTGCGCCGAATAAATACCT
GTGACGGAAGATCACTTCGCAGAATAAATAAATCCTGGTGTCCCTGTTGATACCGGGAAGCCCTGGGCCA
ACTTTTGGCGAAAATGAGACGTTGATCGGCACGTAAGAGGTTCCAACTTTCACCATAATGAAATAAGATC
ACTACCGGGCGTATTTTTTGAGTTATCGAGATTTTCAGGAGCTAAGGAAGCTAAAATGGAGAAAAAAATC
ACTGGATATACCACCGTTGATATATCCCAATGGCATCGTAAAGAACATTTTGAGGCATTTCAGTCAGTTG
CTCAATGTACCTATAACCAGACCGTTCAGCTGGATATTACGGCCTTTTTAAAGACCGTAAAGAAAAATAA
GCACAAGTTTTATCCGGCCTTTATTCACATTCTTGCCCGCCTGATGAATGCTCATCCGGAATTCCGTATG
GCAATGAAAGACGGTGAGCTGGTGATATGGGATAGTGTTCACCCTTGTTACACCGTTTTCCATGAGCAAA
CTGAAACGTTTTCATCGCTCTGGAGTGAATACCACGACGATTTCCGGCAGTTTCTACACATATATTCGCA
AGATGTGGCGTGTTACGGTGAAAACCTGGCCTATTTCCCTAAAGGGTTTATTGAGAATATGTTTTTCGTC
TCAGCCAATCCCTGGGTGAGTTTCACCAGTTTTGATTTAAACGTGGCCAATATGGACAACTTCTTCGCCC
CCGTTTTCACCATGGGCAAATATTATACGCAAGGCGACAAGGTGCTGATGCCGCTGGCGATTCAGGTTCA
TCATGCCGTCTGTGATGGCTTCCATGTCGGCAGAATGCTTAATGAATTACAACAGTACTGCGATGAGTGG
CAGGGCGGGGCGTAATTTTTTTAAGGCAGTTATTGGTGCCCTTAAACGCCTGGTGCTACGCCTGAATAAG
TGATAATAAGCGGATGAATGGCAGAAATTCGAAAGCAAATTCGACCCGGTCGTCGGTTCAGGGCAGGGTC
GTTAAATAGCCGCTTATGTCTATTGCTGGTTTACCGGTTTATTGACTACCGGAAGCAGTGTGACCGTGTG
CTTCTCAAATGCCTGAGGCCAGTTTGCTCAGGCTCTCCCCGTGGAGGTAATAATTGACGATATGATCATT
TATTCTGCCTCCCAGAGCCTGATAAAAACGGTTAGGATCGGAGTCAGGCAACTATGGATGAACGAAATAG
ACAGATCGCTGAGATAGGTGCCTCACTGATTAAGCATTGGTAACTGTCAGACCAAGTTTACTCATATATA
CTTTAGATTGATTTAAAACTTCATTTTTAATTTAAAAGGATCTAGGTGAAGATCCTTTTTGATAATCTCA
TGACCAAAATCCCTTAACGTGAGTTTTCGTTCCACTGAGCGTCAGACCCCGTAGAAAAGATCAAAGGATC
TTCTTGAGATCCTTTTTTTCTGCGCGTAATCTGCTGCTTGCAAACAAAAAAACCACCGCTACCAGCGGTG
GTTTGTTTGCCGGATCAAGAGCTACCAACTCTTTTTCCGAAGGTAACTGGCTTCAGCAGAGCGCAGATAC
CAAATACTGTCCTTCTAGTGTAGCCGTAGTTAGGCCACCACTTCAAGAACTCTGTAGCACCGCCTACATA
CCTCGCTCTGCTAATCCTGTTACCAGTGGCTGCTGCCAGTGGCGATAAGTCGTGTCTTACCGGGTTGGAC
TCAAGACGATAGTTACCGGATAAGGCGCAGCGGTCGGGCTGAACGGGGGGTTCGTGCACACAGCCCAGCT
TGGAGCGAACGACCTACACCGAACTGAGATACCTACAGCGTGAGCTATGAGAAAGCGCCACGCTTCCCGA
AGGGAGAAAGGCGGACAGGTATCCGGTAAGCGGCAGGGTCGGAACAGGAGAGCGCACGAGGGAGCTTCCA
GGGGGAAACGCCTGGTATCTTTATAGTCCTGTCGGGTTTCGCCACCTCTGACTTGAGCGTCGATTTTTGT
GATGCTCGTCAGGGGGGCGGAGCCTATGGAAAAACGCCAGCAACGCGGCCTTTTTACGGTTCCTGGCCTT
TTGCTGGCCTTTTGCTCACATGTTCTTTCCTGCGTTATCCCCTGATTCTGTGGATAACCGTATTACCGCC
TTTGAGTGAGCTGATACCGCTCGCCGCAGCCGAACGACCGAGCGCAGCGAGTCAGTGAGCGAGGAAGCGG
AAGAGCGCCTGATGCGGTATTTTCTCCTTACGCATCTGTGCGGTATTTCACACCGCATAAATTCCGACAC
CATCGAATGGTGCAAAACCTTTCGCGGTATGGCATGATAGCGCCCGGAAGAGAGTCAATTCAGGGTGGTG
AATGTGAAACCAGTAACGTTATACGATGTCGCAGAGTATGCCGGTGTCTCTTATCAGACCGTTTCCCGCG
TGGTGAACCAGGCCAGCCACGTTTCTGCGAAAACGCGGGAAAAAGTGGAAGCGGCGATGGCGGAGCTGAA
TTACATTCCCAACCGCGTGGCACAACAACTGGCGGGCAAACAGTCGTTGCTGATTGGCGTTGCCACCTCC
AGTCTGGCCCTGCACGCGCCGTCGCAAATTGTCGCGGCGATTAAATCTCGCGCCGATCAACTGGGTGCCA
GCGTGGTGGTGTCGATGGTAGAACGAAGCGGCGTCGAAGCCTGTAAAGCGGCGGTGCACAATCTTCTCGC
GCAACGCGTCAGTGGGCTGATCATTAACTATCCGCTGGATGACCAGGATGCCATTGCTGTGGAAGCTGCC
TGCACTAATGTTCCGGCGTTATTTCTTGATGTCTCTGACCAGACACCCATCAACAGTATTATTTTCTCCC
ATGAAGACGGTACGCGACTGGGCGTGGAGCATCTGGTCGCATTGGGTCACCAGCAAATCGCGCTGTTAGC
GGGCCCATTAAGTTCTGTCTCGGCGCGTCTGCGTCTGGCTGGCTGGCATAAATATCTCACTCGCAATCAA
ATTCAGCCGATAGCGGAACGGGAAGGCGACTGGAGTGCCATGTCCGGTTTTCAACAAACCATGCAAATGC
TGAATGAGGGCATCGTTCCCACTGCGATGCTGGTTGCCAACGATCAGATGGCGCTGGGCGCAATGCGCGC
CATTACCGAGTCCGGGCTGCGCGTTGGTGCGGATATCTCGGTAGTGGGATACGACGATACCGAAGACAGC
TCATGTTATATCCCGCCGTTAACCACCATCAAACAGGATTTTCGCCTGCTGGGGCAAACCAGCGTGGACC
GCTTGCTGCAACTCTCTCAGGGCCAGGCGGTGAAGGGCAATCAGCTGTTGCCCGTCTCACTGGTGAAAAG
AAAAACCACCCTGGCGCCCAATACGCAAACCGCCTCTCCCCGCGCGTTGGCCGATTCATTAATGCAGCTG
GCACGACAGGTTTCCCGACTGGAAAGCGGGCAGTGAGCGCAACGCAACTAATGTAAGTTAGCTCACTCAT
TAGGCACCCCAGGCTTTACACTTTATGCTTCCGGCTCGTATGTTGTGTGGAATTGTGAGCGGATAACAAT
TTCACACAGGAAACAGCTATGACCATGATTACGGATTCACTGGCCGTCGTTTTACAACGTCGTGACTGGG
AAAACCCTGGCGTTACCCAACTTAATCGCCTTGCAGCACATCCCCCTTTCGCCAGCTGGCGTAATAGCGA
AGAGGCCCGCACCGATCGCCCTTCCCAACAGTTGC
