>Addgene plasmid #72652 | pXY029 (mEos2-MTSBs) | addgene partial sequence | sequence record 135775 | pGEX3 5'-CCGGGAGCTGCATGTGTCAGAGG-3'
AGATCGTCAGTCAGTCACGATGAATTCCCCTAGCTTGGATTCTCACCAATAAAAAACGCCCGGCGGCAAC
CGAGCGTTCTGAACAAATCCAGATGGAGTTCTGAGGTCATTACTGGATCTATCAACAGGAGTCCAAGCTC
AGCTAATTAAGCTTGGCTGCAGGTCGACCCTTAGCGGCCGCTTAAGATCTTACTCCGAAAAATGACTTAA
TCTTAGCCATCATTCCTTTGTTTTGCTCTTCAAGCACTCGTCTGGCATTGTCAGGCAATCCAGAATGAGC
AACAGCATGCTCATACAGCTTAACCTTGTTGTAATCTTTGTCATGGCTTAAAATCTCAATGCAGTGGTCC
ACAAAGTGGTAGCCTGGTAACTTGACACCCTTCTCCTTAGCTTTGTAAGTAGTTCTGAAGTCACATCGGT
AATGGGCATTTCCTTCAAGCAACAAAGCCATATGAATATCACCCGTCAGCACTCCATCACGCACATACAT
TTTCTCAGTGGAGGGCTCCCATTTCAGCGTCTTCTTCTGCATAACTGGACCATTGGCGGGAAAGTTGGTA
CCATAAAATCGAACTTTATTATAGAAAGTGTCCCCTTCCATTGTTATGTCGTTTCTGGCAATGCAAATGC
CCCCGTCTTCGAAAGTCAAGCTTCGTTCCCACGAATACCCCTTAGGAAACGACTGCTTAAAATAGTCTTG
TATGTTGTCTGGATATTTGGCGAATACCCTGTTGCCGTAATGGAATGCAGTGGTCAGGATATCAAAGGCA
AAAGGCAGAGGTCCGCCCTCTTTGACTTCAAGATCCATACTCTGTTTTCCCTCAAAAGGCTTGCCTGTAC
CATCTCCGTCGATCACAAAGTGGTGCCCGTTTACGTTGCCTTCCATACGGAGTTTGAT
