>Addgene plasmid #72652 | pXY029 (mEos2-MTSBs) | addgene partial sequence | sequence record 135778 | lacI-F 5'-GCTTGCTGCAACTCTCTCAG-3'
CGTTGGCCGATTCATTAATGCAGCTGGCACGACAGGTTTCCCGACTGGAAAGCGGGCAGTGAGCGCAACG
CAACTAATGTAAGTTAGCTCACTCATTAGGCACCCCAGGCTTTACACTTTATGCTTCCGGCTCGTATGTT
GTGTGGAATTGTGAGCGGATAACAATTTCACACAGGAAACAGCTATGACCATGATTACGGATTCACTGGC
CGTCGTTTTACAACGTCGTGACTGGGAAAACCCTGGCGTTACCCAACTTAATCGCCTTGCAGCACATCCC
CCTTTCGCCAGCTGGCGTAATAGCGAAGAGGCCCGCACCGATCGCCCTTCCCAACAGTTGCCTAAGAAAC
CATTATTATCATGACATTAACCTATAAAAATAGGCGTATCACGAGGCCCTTTCGTCTTCACCTCGAGAAA
TCATAAAAAATTTATTTGCTTTGTGAGCGGATAACAATTATAATAGATTCAATTGTGAGCGGATAACAAT
TTCACACAGAATTCATTAAAGAGGAGAAATTAACTACTAGTATGAGTGCGATTAAGCCAGACATGAAGAT
CAAACTCCGTATGGAAGGCAACGTAAACGGGCACCACTTTGTGATCGACGGAGATGGTACAGGCAAGCCT
TTTGAGGGAAAACAGAGTATGGATCTTGAAGTCAAAGAGGGCGGACCTCTGCCTTTTGCCTTTGATATCC
TGACCACTGCATTCCATTACGGCAACAGGGTATTCGCC
